Addgene plasmid #127185: pVB001
Purpose: TES with RiboJ insulator
Depositing lab: Thomas Gorochowski. Depositing organization: University of Bristol. Publication: Tunable genetic devices through simultaneous control of transcription and translation. Bartoli V, Meaker GA, di Bernardo M, Gorochowski TE. Nat Commun. 2020 Apr 29;11(1):2095. doi: 10.1038/s41467-020-15653-7. PubMed 32350250.
Backbone
  Vector backbone: pAN1201
  Backbone manufacturer: Alec Nielsen
  Backbone size w/o insert (bp): 4921
  Total vector size (bp): 6141
  Vector type: Bacterial Expression
Growth in bacteria
  Bacterial resistance: Kanamycin, 50 μg/mL
  Growth temperature: 37°C
  Growth strain: DH5alpha
  Copy number: Low Copy
Gene/Insert
  Gene/Insert name: TES with RiboJ Insulator
  Insert size (bp): 1202
Terms and licenses: Academic/Nonprofit Terms; Industry Terms: Not Available to Industry
How to cite: pVB001 was a gift from Thomas Gorochowski (Addgene plasmid # 127185 ; http://n2t.net/addgene:127185 ; RRID:Addgene_127185)
