[The description below was written by a language model from this plasmid's Addgene catalogue record and pLannotate feature annotations shown in this document.]
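Description:
pVB001 is a bacterial expression plasmid built on the pAN1201 backbone, about 6.1 kb in total, and propagated in E. coli. It replicates from a p15A origin, which is compatible with ColE1-type plasmids (the catalogue lists it as low copy), and is selected with kanamycin through an aph(3')-Ia resistance gene. Short matches to an RSF origin, the pBR322 bom region, a tet promoter and a tetracycline efflux gene appear in the annotation only as fragments and are probably backbone remnants or homology hits, not functional parts.

The roughly 1.2 kb insert is described as a "TES with RiboJ insulator"; the record does not expand the abbreviation, but the associated publication concerns tunable genetic devices that control transcription and translation simultaneously. The annotated region is consistent with two separately inducible inputs. A tac promoter with a symmetric lac operator (IPTG-responsive via LacI) sits upstream. It is followed by a tet operator-containing promoter region (TetR-responsive; the "H1-2O2" hit likely reflects only the shared tetO sequence). Next come a hammerhead ribozyme from the tobacco ringspot virus satellite RNA and an EYFP coding sequence. The ribozyme corresponds to the core of RiboJ, a self-cleaving insulator that removes promoter-derived 5' leader sequence, so that reporter expression depends less on the upstream promoter context. The feature table does not annotate what the tac promoter transcribes or any translational regulator.

The backbone also supplies the regulators: lacI with its own promoter, tetR, and a partial araC match downstream of a J23119-type constitutive promoter fragment. The plasmid therefore appears to carry its own repressors for characterising inducible YFP output in E. coli.
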