Features (pLannotate 1.2.2; 18 found; start..end, strand, type, name):
      1..23      -  rep_origin     RSF ori (fragment): Plasmids containing the RSF 1030 origin of replication can be propagated in E. coli cells that contain additional plasmids with compatible origins.
     40..66      +  misc_feature   bom (fragment): basis of mobility region from pBR322
    165..220     -  rep_origin     RSF ori (fragment): Plasmids containing the RSF 1030 origin of replication can be propagated in E. coli cells that contain additional plasmids with compatible origins.
    308..853     -  rep_origin     p15A ori: Plasmids containing the medium-copy-number p15A origin of replication can be propagated in E. coli cells that contain a second plasmid with the ColE1 origin.
    942..1757    -  CDS            KanR: aminoglycoside phosphotransferase; aph(3')-Ia; confers resistance to kanamycin in bacteria or G418 (Geneticin®) in eukaryotes
   1915..1943    +  promoter       tac promoter: strong E. coli promoter; hybrid between the trp and lac UV5 promoters
   1949..1968    -  protein_bind   lac operator (symmetric): The lac repressor binds to the lac operator to inhibit transcription in E. coli. This inhibition can be relieved by adding lactose or isopropyl-β-D-thiogalactopyranoside (IPTG). The symmetric lac operator was optimized for tight binding of lac repressor. lac repressor encoded by lacI
   2101..2119    +  protein_bind   tet operator: tetO; bacterial operator O2 for the tetR and tetA genes tetracycline repressor TetR
   2125..2144    +  promoter       H1-2O2 promoter (fragment): doxycycline-inducible variant of the human H1 RNA promoter (Henriksen et al., 2007)
   2157..2206    +  misc_RNA       sTRSV HHRz: hammerhead ribozyme from the tobacco ringspot virus satellite RNA (Khvorova et al., 2003)
   2322..3038    +  CDS            EYFP: enhanced YFP mammalian codon-optimized
   3126..3144    +  promoter       J23119(SpeI) promoter (fragment): bacterial promoter (Registry of Standard Biological Parts BBa J23119) modified to end with an SpeI site
   3181..4018    +  CDS            araC (fragment): L-arabinose regulatory protein; araC
   4085..4158    +  promoter       lacI promoter (fragment): lacI
   4159..5238    +  CDS            lacI: LACI_ECOLI - Experimental evidence at protein level: Swiss-Prot protein existence level 1. Repressor of the lactose operon. Binds allolactose as an inducer. From Escherichia coli (strain K12).
   5260..5880    +  CDS            tetR: TETR2_ECOLX - Experimental evidence at protein level: Swiss-Prot protein existence level 1. TetR is the repressor of the tetracycline resistance element; its N-terminal region forms a helix-turn-helix structure and binds DNA. Binding of tetracycline to TetR reduces the repressor affinity for the tetracycline resistance gene (tetA) promoter operator sites. From Escherichia coli.
   5976..5994    -  promoter       tet promoter (fragment): E. coli promoter for tetracycline efflux protein gene
   6004..6124    +  CDS            TcR (fragment): tetracycline efflux protein; tet; confers resistance to tetracycline
>Addgene plasmid #127185 | pVB001 | addgene full sequence | sequence record 248940 | Addgene NGS Result
GCTTCCTCGCTCACTGACTCGCTGCACGAGGCAGACCTCAGCGCTAGCGGAGTGTATACTGGCTTACTAT
GTTGGCACTGATGAGGGTGTCAGTGAAGTGCTTCATGTGGCAGGAGAAAAAAGGCTGCACCGGTGCGTCA
GCAGAATATGTGATACAGGATATATTCCGCTTCCTCGCTCACTGACTCGCTACGCTCGGTCGTTCGACTG
CGGCGAGCGGAAATGGCTTACGAACGGGGCGGAGATTTCCCGGAAGATGCCAGGAAGATACTTAACAGGG
AAGTGAGAGGGCCGCGGCAAAGCCGTTTTTCCATAGGCTCCGCCCCCCTGACAAGCATCACGAAATCTGA
CGCTCAAATCAGTGGTGGCGAAACCCGACAGGACTATAAAGATACCAGGCGTTTCCCCCTGGCGGCTCCC
TCGTGCGCTCTCCTGTTCCTGCCTTTCGGTTTACCGGTGTCATTCCGCTGTTATGGCCGCGTTTGTCTCA
TTCCACGCCTGACACTCAGTTCCGGGTAGGCAGTTCGCTCCAAGCTGGACTGTATGCACGAACCCCCCGT
TCAGTCCGACCGCTGCGCCTTATCCGGTAACTATCGTCTTGAGTCCAACCCGGAAAGACATGCAAAAGCA
CCACTGGCAGCAGCCACTGGTAATTGATTTAGAGGAGTTAGTCTTGAAGTCATGCGCCGGTTAAGGCTAA
ACTGAAAGGACAAGTTTTGGTGACTGCGCTCCTCCAAGCCAGTTACCTCGGTTCAAAGAGTTGGTAGCTC
AGAGAACCTTCGAAAAACCGCCCTGCAAGGCGGTTTTTTCGTTTTCAGAGCAAGAGATTACGCGCAGACC
AAAACGATCTCAAGAAGATCATCTTATTAAGGGGTCTGACGCTCAGTGGAACGAAAAATCAATCTAAAGT
ATATATGAGTAAACTTGGTCTGACAGTTACCTTAGAAAAACTCATCGAGCATCAAATGAAACTGCAATTT
ATTCATATCAGGATTATCAATACCATATTTTTGAAAAAGCCGTTTCTGTAATGAAGGAGAAAACTCACCG
AGGCAGTTCCATAGGATGGCAAGATCCTGGTATCGGTCTGCGATTCCGACTCGTCCAACATCAATACAAC
CTATTAATTTCCCCTCGTCAAAAATAAGGTTATCAAGTGAGAAATCACCATGAGTGACGACTGAATCCGG
TGAGAATGGCAAAAGCTTATGCATTTCTTTCCAGACTTGTTCAACAGGCCAGCCATTACGCTCGTCATCA
AAATCACTCGCATCAACCAAACCGTTATTCATTCGTGATTGCGCCTGAGCGAGACGAAATACGCGATCGC
TGTTAAAAGGACAATTACAAACAGGAATCGAATGCAACCGGCGCAGGAACACTGCCAGCGCATCAACAAT
ATTTTCACCTGAATCAGGATATTCTTCTAATACCTGGAATGCTGTTTTCCCGGGGATCGCAGTGGTGAGT
AACCATGCATCATCAGGAGTACGGATAAAATGCTTGATGGTCGGAAGAGGCATAAATTCCGTCAGCCAGT
TTAGTCTGACCATCTCATCTGTAACATCATTGGCAACGCTACCTTTGCCATGTTTCAGAAACAACTCTGG
CGCATCGGGCTTCCCATACAATCGATAGATTGTCGCACCTGATTGCCCGACATTATCGCGAGCCCATTTA
TACCCATATAAATCAGCATCCATGTTGGAATTTAATCGCGGCCTGGAGCAAGACGTTTCCCGTTGAATAT
GGCTCATAACACCCCTTGTATTACTGTTTATGTAAGCAGACAGTTTTATTGTTCATGATGATATATTTTT
ATCTTGTGCAATGTACATCAGAGATTTTGAGACACAACCAATTATTGAAGGCCTCCCTAACGGGGGGCCT
TTTTTTGAACGATCGTTGGCTGTGTTGACAATTAATCATCGGCTCGTATAATGTGTGGAATTGTGAGCGC
TCACAATTGGGTCATGACTGGGACACGCCAGTCATGAGAATACAGACATAAAGCAAGCCAGAGATTAACG
AAGCCAATTATTGAACACCCTTCGGGGTGTTTTTTTGTTTCTGGTCTACCTACTCCACCGTTGGCTTTTT
TCCCTATCAGTGATAGAGATTGACATCCCTATCAGTGATAGAGATAATGAGCACAGCTGTCACCGGATGT
GCTTTCCGGTCTGATGAGTCCGTGAGGACGAAACAGCCTCTACAAATAATTTTGTTTAAGGGCGTTAATC
TCTGGCTTGCTTTATGTCTGTAAACAGAGGAGATACAGAATGAAAGCAAGCAACCTGGCGGCAGCGCAAA
AGATGCGTAAAGTGAGCAAGGGCGAGGAGCTGTTCACCGGGGTGGTGCCCATCCTGGTCGAGCTGGACGG
CGACGTAAACGGCCACAAGTTCAGCGTGTCCGGCGAGGGCGAGGGCGATGCCACCTACGGCAAGCTGACC
CTGAAGTTCATCTGCACCACAGGCAAGCTGCCCGTGCCCTGGCCCACCCTCGTGACCACCTTCGGCTACG
GCCTGCAATGCTTCGCCCGCTACCCCGACCACATGAAGCTGCACGACTTCTTCAAGTCCGCCATGCCCGA
AGGCTACGTCCAGGAGCGCACCATCTTCTTCAAGGACGACGGCAACTACAAGACCCGCGCCGAGGTGAAG
TTCGAGGGCGACACCCTGGTGAACCGCATCGAGCTGAAGGGCATCGACTTCAAGGAGGACGGCAACATCC
TGGGGCACAAGCTGGAGTACAACTACAACAGCCACAACGTCTATATCATGGCCGACAAGCAGAAGAACGG
CATCAAGGTGAACTTCAAGATCCGCCACAACATCGAGGACGGCAGCGTGCAGCTCGCCGACCACTACCAG
CAGAACACCCCAATCGGCGACGGCCCCGTGCTGCTGCCCGACAACCACTACCTTAGCTACCAGTCCGCCC
TGAGCAAAGACCCCAACGAGAAGCGCGATCACATGGTCCTGCTGGAGTTCGTGACCGCCGCCGGGATCAC
TCTCGGCATGGACGAGCTGTACAAGTAACTCGGTACCAAATTCCAGAAAAGAGGCCTCCCGAAAGGGGGG
CCTTTTTTCGTTTTGGTCCAATGGTCACCATATATCAAGTTTACGGCTAGCTCAGTCCTAGGTACTATGC
TAGCTACTAGAGAAAGAGGAGAAATACTAGATGGCTGAAGCGCAAAATGATCCCCTGCTGCCGGGATACT
CGTTTAATGCCCATCTGGTGGCGGGTTTAACGCCGATTGAGGCCAACGGTTATCTCGATTTTTTTATCGA
CCGACCGCTGGGAATGAAAGGTTATATTCTCAATCTCACCATTCGCGGTCAGGGGGTGGTGAAAAATCAG
GGACGAGAATTTGTTTGCCGACCGGGTGATATTTTGCTGTTCCCGCCAGGAGAGATTCATCACTACGGTC
GTCATCCGGAGGCTCGCGAATGGTATCACCAGTGGGTTTACTTTCGTCCGCGCGCCTACTGGCATGAATG
GCTTAACTGGCCGTCAATATTTGCCAATACGGGGTTCTTTCGCCCGGATGAAGCGCACCAGCCGCATTTC
AGCGACCTGTTTGGGCAAATCATTAACGCCGGGCAAGGGGAAGGGCGCTATTCGGAGCTGCTGGCGATAA
ATCTGCTTGAGCAATTGTTACTGCGGCGCATGGAAGCGATTAACGAGTCGCTCCATCCACCGATGGATAA
TCGGGTACGCGAGGCTTGTCAGTACATCAGCGATCACCTGGCAGACAGCAATTTTGATATCGCCAGCGTC
GCACAGCATGTTTGCTTGTCGCCGTCGCGTCTGTCACATCTTTTCCGCCAGCAGTTAGGGATTAGCGTCT
TAAGCTGGCGCGAGGACCAACGTATCAGCCAGGCGAAGCTGCTTTTGAGCACCACCCGGATGCCTATCGC
CACCGTCGGTCGCAATGTTGGTTTTGACGATCAACTCTATTTCTCGCGGGTATTTAAAAAATGCACCGGG
GCCAGCCCGAGCGAGTTCCGTGCCGGTTAATAACCAATTATTGAAGGCCGCTAACGCAGCCTTTTTTTGT
TTCTGGTCTCCCAATGGCGGCGCGCCATCGAATGGCGCAAAACCTTTCGCGGTATGGCATGATAGCGCCC
GGAAGAGAGTCAATTCAGGGTGGTGAATATGAAACCAGTAACGTTATACGATGTCGCAGAGTATGCCGGT
GTCTCTTATCAGACCGTTTCCCGCGTGGTGAACCAGGCCAGCCACGTTTCTGCGAAAACGCGGGAAAAAG
TGGAAGCGGCGATGGCGGAGCTGAATTACATTCCCAACCGCGTGGCACAACAACTGGCGGGCAAACAGTC
GTTGCTGATTGGCGTTGCCACCTCCAGTCTGGCCCTGCACGCGCCGTCGCAAATTGTCGCGGCGATTAAA
TCTCGCGCCGATCAACTGGGTGCCAGCGTGGTGGTGTCGATGGTAGAACGAAGCGGCGTCGAAGCCTGTA
AAGCGGCGGTGCACAATCTTCTCGCGCAACGCGTCAGTGGGCTGATCATTAACTATCCGCTGGATGACCA
GGATGCCATTGCTGTGGAAGCTGCCTGCACTAATGTTCCGGCGTTATTTCTTGATGTCTCTGACCAGACA
CCCATCAACAGTATTATTTTCTCCCATGAGGACGGTACGCGACTGGGCGTGGAGCATCTGGTCGCATTGG
GTCACCAGCAAATCGCGCTGTTAGCGGGCCCATTAAGTTCTGTCTCGGCGCGTCTGCGTCTGGCTGGCTG
GCATAAATATCTCACTCGCAATCAAATTCAGCCGATAGCGGAACGGGAAGGCGACTGGAGTGCCATGTCC
GGTTTTCAACAAACCATGCAAATGCTGAATGAGGGCATCGTTCCCACTGCGATGCTGGTTGCCAACGATC
AGATGGCGCTGGGCGCAATGCGCGCCATTACCGAGTCCGGGCTGCGCGTTGGTGCGGATATCTCGGTAGT
GGGATACGACGATACCGAAGATAGCTCATGTTATATCCCGCCGTTAACCACCATCAAACAGGATTTTCGC
CTGCTGGGGCAAACCAGCGTGGACCGCTTGCTGCAACTCTCTCAGGGCCAGGCGGTGAAGGGCAATCAGC
TGTTGCCAGTCTCACTGGTGAAAAGAAAAACCACCCTGGCGCCCAATACGCAAACCGCCTCTCCCCGCGC
GTTGGCCGATTCATTAATGCAGCTGGCACGACAGGTTTCCCGACTGGAAAGCGGGCAGTGACAATCCAGG
AGGAAAAAAATGTCCAGATTAGATAAAAGTAAAGTGATTAACAGCGCATTAGAGCTGCTTAATGAGGTCG
GAATCGAAGGTTTAACAACCCGTAAACTCGCCCAGAAGCTAGGTGTAGAGCAGCCTACATTGTATTGGCA
TGTAAAAAATAAGCGGGCTTTGCTCGACGCCTTAGCCATTGAGATGTTAGATAGGCACCATACTCACTTT
TGCCCTTTAGAAGGGGAAAGCTGGCAAGATTTTTTACGTAATAACGCTAAAAGTTTTAGATGTGCTTTAC
TAAGTCATCGCGATGGAGCAAAAGTACATTTAGGTACACGGCCTACAGAAAAACAGTATGAAACTCTCGA
AAATCAATTAGCCTTTTTATGCCAACAAGGTTTTTCACTAGAGAATGCATTATATGCACTCAGCGCTGTG
GGGCATTTTACTTTAGGTTGCGTATTGGAAGATCAAGAGCATCAAGTCGCTAAAGAAGAAAGGGAAACAC
CTACTACTGATAGTATGCCGCCATTATTACGACAAGCTATCGAATTATTTGATCACCAAGGTGCAGAGCC
AGCCTTCTTATTCGGCCTTGAATTGATCATATGCGGATTAGAAAAACAACTTAAATGTGAAAGTGGGTCC
TAATAATTGGTAACGAATCAGACAATTGACGGCTCGAGGGAGTAGCATAGGGTTTGCAGAATCCCTGCTT
CGTCCATTTGACAGGCACATTATGCATCGATGATAAGCTGTCAAACATGAGCAGATCCTCTACGCCGGAC
GCATCGTGGCCGGCATCACCGGCGCCACAGGTGCGGTTGCTGGCGCCTATATCGCCGACATCACCGATGG
GGAAGATCGGGCTCGCCACTTCGGGCTCATGAGCAAATATTTTATCTGAGGT
